>Addgene plasmid #54375 | LII dy 2-3 | depositor full sequence | sequence record 84595 | Full Sequence
CCTTATAAATCAAAAGAATAGACCGAGATAGGGTTGAGTGGCCGCTACAGGGCGCTCCCATTCGCCATTC
AGGCTGCGCAACTGTTGGGAAGGGCGTTTCGGTGCGGGCCTCTTCGCTATTACGCCAGCTGGCGAAAGGG
GGATGTGCTGCAAGGCGATTAAGTTGGGTAACGCCAGGGTTTTCCCAGTCACGACGTTGTAAAACGACGG
CCAGTGAGCGCGACGTAATACGACTCACTATAGGGCGAATTGGCGGAAGGCCGTCAAGGCCACGTGTCTT
GTCCAGGCGCGCCATGAGCTCTAAAGCTTCGCTCGAGCTTTTGAAGACAAGGGCTAGATAATTAGGCTAA
ACTATCCTTAAGGATTGTTGTCTTCCCTCGAATTCCCAAGCTTATCTCGACCCGGGGTAGCGGCCGCTTG
GATCCCAGAATTCTAGGTACCTCTTAATTAATGGAGCACAAGACTGGCCTCATGGGCCTTCCGCTCACTG
CCCGCTTTCCAGTCGGGAAACCTGTCGTGCCAGCTGCATTAACATGGTCATAGCTGTTTCCTTGCGTATT
GGGCGCTCTCCGCTTCCTCGCTCACTGACTCGCTGCGCTCGGTCGTTCGGGTAAAGCCTGGGGTGCCTAA
TGAGCAAAAGGCCAGCAAAAGGCCAGGAACCGTAAAAAGGCCGCGTTGCTGGCGTTTTTCCATAGGCTCC
GCCCCCCTGACGAGCATCACAAAAATCGACGCTCAAGTCAGAGGTGGCGAAACCCGACAGGACTATAAAG
ATACCAGGCGTTTCCCCCTGGAAGCTCCCTCGTGCGCTCTCCTGTTCCGACCCTGCCGCTTACCGGATAC
CTGTCCGCCTTTCTCCCTTCGGGAAGCGTGGCGCTTTCTCATAGCTCACGCTGTAGGTATCTCAGTTCGG
TGTAGGTCGTTCGCTCCAAGCTGGGCTGTGTGCACGAACCCCCCGTTCAGCCCGACCGCTGCGCCTTATC
CGGTAACTATCGTCTTGAGTCCAACCCGGTAAGACACGACTTATCGCCACTGGCAGCAGCCACTGGTAAC
AGGATTAGCAGAGCGAGGTATGTAGGCGGTGCTACAGAGTTCTTGAAGTGGTGGCCTAACTACGGCTACA
CTAGAAGAACAGTATTTGGTATCTGCGCTCTGCTGAAGCCAGTTACCTTCGGAAAAAGAGTTGGTAGCTC
TTGATCCGGCAAACAAACCACCGCTGGTAGCGGTGGTTTTTTTGTTTGCAAGCAGCAGATTACGCGCAGA
AAAAAAGGATCTCAAGAAGATCCTTTGATCTTTTCTACGGGGTCTGACGCTCAGTGGAACGAAAACTCAC
GTTAAGGGATTTTGGTCATGAGATTATCAAAAAGGATCTTCACCTAGATCCTTTTAAATTAAAAATGAAG
TTTTAAATCAATCTAAAGTATATATGAGTAAACTTGGTCTGACAGTTACCAATGCTTAATCAGTGAGGCA
CCTATCTCAGCGATCTGTCTATTTCGTTCATCCATAGTTGCCTGACTCCCCGTCGTGTAGATAACTACGA
TACGGGAGGGCTTACCATCTGGCCCCAGTGCTGCAATGATACCGCGAGAACCACGCTCACCGGCTCCAGA
TTTATCAGCAATAAACCAGCCAGCCGGAAGGGCCGAGCGCAGAAGTGGTCCTGCAACTTTATCCGCCTCC
ATCCAGTCTATTAATTGTTGCCGGGAAGCTAGAGTAAGTAGTTCGCCAGTTAATAGTTTGCGCAACGTTG
TTGCCATTGCTACAGGCATCGTGGTGTCACGCTCGTCGTTTGGTATGGCTTCATTCAGCTCCGGTTCCCA
ACGATCAAGGCGAGTTACATGATCCCCCATGTTGTGCAAAAAAGCGGTTAGCTCCTTCGGTCCTCCGATC
GTTGTCAGAAGTAAGTTGGCCGCAGTGTTATCACTCATGGTTATGGCAGCACTGCATAATTCTCTTACTG
TCATGCCATCCGTAAGATGCTTTTCTGTGACTGGTGAGTACTCAACCAAGTCATTCTGAGAATAGTGTAT
GCGGCGACCGAGTTGCTCTTGCCCGGCGTCAATACGGGATAATACCGCGCCACATAGCAGAACTTTAAAA
GTGCTCATCATTGGAAAACGTTCTTCGGGGCGAAAACTCTCAAGGATCTTACCGCTGTTGAGATCCAGTT
CGATGTAACCCACTCGTGCACCCAACTGATCTTCAGCATCTTTTACTTTCACCAGCGTTTCTGGGTGAGC
AAAAACAGGAAGGCAAAATGCCGCAAAAAAGGGAATAAGGGCGACACGGAAATGTTGAATACTCATACTC
TTCCTTTTTCAATATTATTGAAGCATTTATCAGGGTTATTGTCTCATGAGCGGATACATATTTGAATGTA
TTTAGAAAAATAAACAAATAGGGGTTCCGCGCACATTTCCCCGAAAAGTGCCACCTAAATTGTAAGCGTT
AATATTTTGTTAAAATTCGCGTTAAATTTTTGTTAAATCAGCTCATTTTTTAACCAATAGGCCGAAATCG
GCAAAATC
Features (pLannotate 1.2.2; 8 found; start..end, strand, type, name):
     61..217     -  CDS            lacZα (fragment): LacZα fragment of β-galactosidase; lacZ fragment
    226..244     +  promoter       T7 promoter: promoter for bacteriophage T7 RNA polymerase
    485..532     -  CDS            lacI (fragment): lac repressor; lacI; The lac repressor binds to the lac operator to inhibit transcription in E. coli. This inhibition can be relieved by adding lactose or isopropyl-β-D-thiogalactopyranoside (IPTG).
    569..609     -  rep_origin     RSF ori (fragment): Plasmids containing the RSF 1030 origin of replication can be propagated in E. coli cells that contain additional plasmids with compatible origins.
    687..1275    -  rep_origin     ori: high-copy-number ColE1/pMB1/pBR322/pUC origin of replication
   1446..2306    -  CDS            AmpR: β-lactamase; bla; confers resistance to ampicillin, carbenicillin, and related antibiotics
   2307..2411    -  promoter       AmpR promoter: bla
   2437..40      -  rep_origin     M13 ori (fragment) (across the origin): M13 bacteriophage origin of replication; arrow indicates direction of (+) strand synthesis
