[The description below was written by a language model from this plasmid's Addgene catalogue record and pLannotate feature annotations shown in this document.]
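Description:
LII dy 2-3 is a small (about 2.5 kb) bacterial cloning plasmid built on a commercial gene-synthesis backbone (pAMP from Geneart). It belongs to a modular plasmid assembly kit developed for multigene expression, gene silencing and silencing rescue in plants. It is propagated in E. coli as a high-copy plasmid through a ColE1/pUC-type origin and is selected with ampicillin via the β-lactamase gene and its native bla promoter. The remaining annotated features are short backbone remnants: fragments of lacZα, lacI, an RSF origin and an M13 phage origin, plus a T7 promoter next to the insert region. None of these partial elements is expected to function as a complete unit. The flanking M13 forward and reverse primer sites are listed for sequencing across the insert.

The payload is a synthetic "dummy 2-3" element, which the depositor describes as a level II/level IV dummy. The feature table does not annotate the insert, and the record gives neither its composition nor the cloning method. It apparently lies in the unannotated stretch downstream of the T7 promoter. In hierarchical modular assembly systems, a dummy module is typically a non-functional placeholder. It occupies a defined position, here presumably bridging positions 2 and 3, so that a higher-order construct can be closed when no functional transcription unit is wanted in that slot. That reading is inferred from the name and the kit context, since the record does not state it. The plasmid has no plant expression cassette, reporter or plant selection marker of its own, and serves only as a donor part for building larger multigene constructs.
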