Addgene plasmid #54375: LII dy 2-3
Depositing lab: Martin Parniske. Depositing organization: Ludwig-Maximilians-Universitaet Muenchen (LMU). Publication: A modular plasmid assembly kit for multigene expression, gene silencing and silencing rescue in plants. Binder A, Lambert J, Morbitzer R, Popp C, Ott T, Lahaye T, Parniske M. PLoS One. 2014 Feb 13;9(2):e88218. doi: 10.1371/journal.pone.0088218. eCollection 2014. PubMed 24551083.
Backbone
  Vector backbone: pAMP (Genart)
  Backbone manufacturer: Geneart
  Vector type: cloning vector
Growth in bacteria
  Bacterial resistance: Ampicillin, 100 μg/mL
  Growth temperature: 37°C
  Growth strain: DH5alpha
  Copy number: High Copy
Gene/Insert
  Gene/Insert name: dummy 2-3
  Species: Synthetic
  Cloning method: Unknown
  Sequencing primers: 5′ M13-F20; 3′ M13Rev
Terms and licenses: Academic/Nonprofit Terms; Industry Terms: Not Available to Industry
Depositor comments: LII/LIV dummy
How to cite: LII dy 2-3 was a gift from Martin Parniske (Addgene plasmid # 54375 ; http://n2t.net/addgene:54375 ; RRID:Addgene_54375)
