>Addgene plasmid #54375 | LII dy 2-3 | addgene partial sequence | sequence record 87716 | M13pUC-Fwd 5'-CCCAGTCACGACGTTGTAAAACG-3'
TACGACTCACTATAGGGCGAATTGGCGGAAGGCCGTCAAGGCCACGTGTCTTGTCCAGGCGCGCCATGAG
CTCTAAAGCTTCGCTCGAGCTTTTGAAGACAAGGGCTAGATAATTAGGCTAAACTATCCTTAAGGATTGT
TGTCTTCCCTCGAATTCCCAAGCTTATCTCGACCCGGGGTAGCGGCCGCTTGGATCCCAGAATTCTAGGT
ACCTCTTAATTAATGGAGCACAAGACTGGCCTCATGGGCCTTCCGCTCACTGCCCGCTTTCCAGTCGGGA
AACCTGTCGTGCCAGCTGCATTAACATGGTCATAGCTGTTTCCTTGCGTATTGGGCGCTCTCCGCTTCCT
CGCTCACTGACTCGCTGCGCTCGGTCGTTCGGGTAAAGCCTGGGGTGCCTAATGAGCAAAAGGCCAGCAA
AAGGCCAGGAACCGTAAAAAGGCCGCGTTGCTGGCGTTTTTCCATAGGCTCCGCCCCCCTGACGAGCATC
ACAAAAATCGACGCTCAAGTCAGAGGTGGCGAAACCCGACAGGACTATAAAGATACCAGGCGTTTCCCCC
TGGAAGCTCCCTCGTGCGCTCTCCTGTTCCGACCCTGCCGCTTACCGGATACCTGTCCGCCTTTCTCCCT
TCGGGAAGCGTGGCGCTTTCTCATAGCTCACGCTGTAGGTATCTCAGTTCGGTGTAGGTCGTTCGCTCCA
AGCTGGGCTGTGTGCACGAACCCCCCGTTCAGCCCGACCGCTGCGCCTTATCCGGTAACTATCGTCTTGA
GTCCAACCCGGTAAGACACGACTTATCGCCACTGGCAGCAGCCACTGGTAACAGGATTAGCAGAGCGAGG
TATGTAGGCGGTGCTACAGAGTTCTTGAAGTGGTGGCCTAACTACGGCTACACTAGAAGAACAGTATTTG
GTATCTGCGCTCTGCTGAAGCCAGTTACCTTCGGAAAAAGAGTTGGTAGCTCTTGATCCGGCAAACAAAC
CACCGCTGGTAGCGGTGG
